>Addgene plasmid #244937 | pHD Btl-pYtag(Scarlet) ScarlessDsRed | addgene full sequence | sequence record 492360 | Addgene NGS Result
CTGACTTGACGGGACGGCGCAAGCTCATGACCAAAATCCCTTAACGTGAGTTACGCGCGCGTCGTTCCAC
TGAGCGTCAGACCCCGTAGAAAAGATCAAAGGATCTTCTTGAGATCCTTTTTTTCTGCGCGTAATCTGCT
GCTTGCAAACAAAAAAACCACCGCTACCAGCGGTGGTTTGTTTGCCGGATCAAGAGCTACCAACTCTTTT
TCCGAAGGTAACTGGCTTCAGCAGAGCGCAGATACCAAATACTGTTCTTCTAGTGTAGCCGTAGTTAGCC
CACCACTTCAAGAACTCTGTAGCACCGCCTACATACCTCGCTCTGCTAATCCTGTTACCAGTGGCTGCTG
CCAGTGGCGATAAGTCGTGTCTTACCGGGTTGGACTCAAGACGATAGTTACCGGATAAGGCGCAGCGGTC
GGGCTGAACGGGGGGTTCGTGCACACAGCCCAGCTTGGAGCGAACGACCTACACCGAACTGAGATACCTA
CAGCGTGAGCTATGAGAAAGCGCCACGCTTCCCGAAGGGAGAAAGGCGGACAGGTATCCGGTAAGCGGCA
GGGTCGGAACAGGAGAGCGCACGAGGGAGCTTCCAGGGGGAAACGCCTGGTATCTTTATAGTCCTGTCGG
GTTTCGCCACCTCTGACTTGAGCGTCGATTTTTGTGATGCTCGTCAGGGGGGCGGAGCCTATGGAAAAAC
GCCAGCAACGCGGCCTTTTTACGGTTCCTGGCCTTTTGCTGGCCTTTTGCTCACATGTTCTTTCCTGCGT
TATCCCCTGATTCTGTGGATAACCGTATTACCGCCTTTGAGTGAGCTGATACCGCTCGCCGCAGCCGAAC
GACCGAGCGCAGCGAGTCAGTGAGCGAGGAAGCGGAAGGCGAGAGTAGGGAACTGCCAGGCATCAAACTA
AGCAGAAGGCCCCTGACGGATGGCCTTTTTGCGTTTCTACAAACTCTTTCTGTGTTGTAAAACGACGGCC
AGTCTTAAGCTCGGGCCCCCTGGGCGGTTCTGATAACGAGTAATCGTTAATCCGCAAATAACGTAAAAAC
CCGCTTCGGCGGGTTTTTTTATGGGGGGAGTTTAGGGAAAGAGCATTTGTCAGAATATTTAAGGGCGCCT
GTCACTTTGCTTGATATATGAGAATTATTTAACCTTATAAATGAGAAAAAAGCAACGCACTTTAAATAAG
ATACGTTGCTTTTTCGATTGATGAACACCTATAATTAAACTATTCATCTATTATTTATGATTTTTTGTAT
ATACAATATTTCTAGTTTGTTAAAGAGAATTAAGAAAATAAATCTCGAAAATAATAAAGGGAAAATCAGT
TTTTGATATCAAAATTATACATGTCAACGATAATACAAAATATAATACAAACTATAAGATGTTATCAGTA
TTTATTATGCATTTAGAATACGTACTCAGCGTCTGGGTTCCCCATCGGTGATGTCGTATAAGAGACGTAT
AGGAGACCTATAGTGTCTTCGGGGCCGAAAGATGGTCAAGGAGGAGCACACGGATACGGACATGGCCAGT
TTGGTGCGTGAAATGGAGGTGATGAAAATGATTGGCAAGCACATAAACATCATCAATCTGCTAGGCTGCT
GCAGCCAGGGCGGTCCTCTGTGGGTGATCGTGGAGTATGCTCCACACGGAAACCTCAAGGACTTCCTCAA
GCAGAATCGACCTGGTGCTCCACAGCGACGGAGTGACAGTGATGGCTATCTAGATGACAAGCCACTGATA
CCCACTCAACATCTTGGCGAAAAGGAGCTCACCAAGTTTGCATTTCAAATCGCTCGAGGAATGGAGTACC
TTGCTTCAAGACGGGTAAGTTCATCCAAGAATGTCTGGCTTTTAAAACCTCCCCTCCCATAACTATTTAT
AAAGATACTTATAACTCTTACTCTTTCAGTGCATTCATCGCGATCTGGCTGCCCGTAATGTTCTTGTAAG
CGATGGATACGTTATGAAAATCGCCGATTTTGGTCTGGCGAGGGATATTCAAGATACGGAGTACTACCGA
AAAAATACCAATGGCCGGTTGCCCATTAAGTGGATGGCGCCCGAGTCGCTGCAGGAGAAGAAGTACGACT
CACAGAGCGACGTCTGGAGCTATGGTGTTCTGCTGTGGGAGATTATGACCTACGGGGATCAACCATACCC
GCACATACTGTCCGCCGAGGAGCTCTACAGCTACCTGATTACGGGTCAGCGCATGGAGAAACCGGCTAAG
TGCTCCCTGAACATCTACGTGGTAATGCGACAGTGCTGGCACTTTGAGTCCTGTGCACGACCCACGTTCG
CGGAGCTGGTAGAGAGTTTCGATGGGATCCTGCAGCAGGCTAGTAGCAATCCGAACGATGCCTATTTGGA
CCTTTCGATGCCCATGCTGGAGACGCCGCCCTCATCGGGGGATGAGGATGATGGCTCCGACACCGAAACA
TTCCGGGAAACGTCTCCACTGAGATATCAGTACACCTATAAGTTTAATGGCTCTGGTTCTCCACCTCCCG
TCCCTAATCCCGATTATGAGCCCATTCGGAAAGGTCAAAGAGATTTGTATAGTGGCCTCAATCAAAGAAG
AATCGGGTCAGGTTCCGGCCCGCCGCCAGTCCCAAACCCCGACTATGAACCAATCAGGAAAGGCCAACGG
GATTTGTACTCAGGATTGAATCAGCGCAGGATAGGTTCCGGCTCCGGGCCACCACCCGTCCCTAACCCAG
ATTACGAACCCATACGCAAGGGACAACGCGATCTTTACAGCGGATTGAACCAACGACGAATAGGATCTGG
TTCTGGCGGAAGCGGAGCTACTAACTTCAGCCTGCTGAAGCAGGCTGGAGACGTGGAGGAGAACCCTGGA
CCTATGGTGAGCAAGGGCGAGGCAGTGATCAAGGAGTTCATGCGGTTCAAGGTGCACATGGAGGGCTCCA
TGAACGGCCACGAGTTCGAGATCGAGGGCGAGGGCGAGGGCCGCCCCTACGAGGGCACCCAGACCGCCAA
GCTGAAGGTGACCAAGGGTGGCCCCCTGCCCTTCTCCTGGGACATCCTGTCCCCTCAGTTCATGTACGGC
TCCAGGGCCTTCATCAAGCACCCCGCCGACATCCCCGACTACTATAAGCAGTCCTTCCCCGAGGGCTTCA
AGTGGGAGCGCGTGATGAACTTCGAGGACGGCGGCGCCGTGACCGTGACCCAGGACACCTCCCTGGAGGA
CGGCACCCTGATCTACAAGGTGAAGCTCCGCGGCACCAACTTCCCTCCTGACGGCCCCGTAATGCAGAAG
AAGACAATGGGCTGGGAAGCGTCCACCGAGCGGTTGTACCCCGAGGACGGCGTGCTGAAGGGCGACATTA
AGATGGCCCTGCGCCTGAAGGACGGCGGCCGCTACCTGGCGGACTTCAAGACCACCTACAAGGCCAAGAA
GCCCGTGCAGATGCCCGGCGCCTACAACGTCGACCGCAAGTTGGACATCACCTCCCACAACGAGGACTAC
ACCGTGGTGGAACAGTACGAACGCTCCGAGGGCCGCCACTCCACCGGCGGCATGGACGAGCTGTACAAGG
GCTCCGGCTCTCCAGACCCCGCGGCGCACCTGCCCTTCTTCTACGGCAGCATCTCGCGTGCCGAGGCCGA
GGAGCACCTGAAGCTGGCGGGCATGGCGGACGGGCTCTTCCTGCTGCGCCAGTGCCTGCGCTCGCTGGGC
GGCTATGTGCTGTCGCTCGTGCACGATGTGCGCTTCCACCACTTTCCCATCGAGCGCCAGCTCAACGGCA
CCTACGCCATTGCCGGCGGCAAAGCGCACTGTGGACCGGCAGAGCTCTGCGAGTTCTACTCGCGCGACCC
CGACGGGCTGCCCTGCAACCTGCGCAAGCCGTGCAACCGGCCGTCGGGCCTCGAGCCGCAGCCGGGGGTC
TTCGACTGCCTGCGAGACGCCATGGTGCGTGACTACGTGCGCCAGACGTGGAAGCTGGAGGGCGAGGCCC
TGGAGCAGGCCATCATCAGCCAGGCCCCGCAGGTGGAGAAGCTCATTGCTACGACGGCCCACGAGCGGAT
GCCCTGGTACCACAGCAGCCTGACGCGTGAGGAGGCCGAGCGCAAACTTTACTCTGGGGCGCAGACCGAC
GGCAAGTTCCTGCTGAGGCCGCGGAAGGAGCAGGGCACATACGCCCTGTCCCTCATCTATGGGAAGACGG
TGTACCACTACCTCATCAGCCAAGACAAGGCGGGCAAGTACTGCATTCCCGAGGGCACCAAGTTTGACAC
GCTCTGGCAGCTGGTGGAGTATCTGAAGCTGAAGGCGGACGGGCTCATCTACTGCCTGAAGGAGGCCTGC
CCCAACAGCAGTGCCTGATTAACCCTAGAAAGATAATCATATTGTGACGTACGTTAAAGATAATCATGCG
TAAAATTGACGCATGTGTTTTATCGGTCTGTATATCGAGGTTTATTTATTAATTTGAATAGATATTAAGT
TTTATTATATTTACACTTACATACTAATAATAAATTCAACAAACAATTTATTTATGTTTATTTATTTATT
AAAAAAAAACAAAAACTCAAAATTTCTTCTATAAAGTAACAAAACTTTTAGGATCTAATTCAATTAGAGA
CTAATTCAATTAGAGCTAATTCAATTAGGATCCAAGCTTATCGATTTCGAACCCTCGACCGCCGGAGTAT
AAATAGAGGCGCTTCGTCTACGGAGCGACAATTCAATTCAAACAAGCAAAGTGAACACGTCGCTAAGCGA
AAGCTAAGCAAATAAACAAGCGCAGCTGAACAAGCTAAACAATCGGCTCGAAGCCGGTCGCCACCATGGC
CTCCTCCGAGGACGTCATCAAGGAGTTCATGCGCTTCAAGGTGCGCATGGAGGGCTCCGTGAACGGCCAC
GAGTTCGAGATCGAGGGCGAGGGCGAGGGCCGCCCCTACGAGGGCACCCAGACCGCCAAGCTGAAGGTGA
CCAAGGGCGGCCCCCTGCCCTTCGCCTGGGACATCCTGTCCCCCCAGTTCCAGTACGGCTCCAAGGTGTA
CGTGAAGCACCCCGCCGACATCCCCGACTACAAGAAGCTGTCCTTCCCCGAGGGCTTCAAGTGGGAGCGC
GTGATGAACTTCGAGGACGGCGGCGTGGTGACCGTGACCCAGGACTCCTCCCTCCAGGACGGCTCCTTCA
TCTACAAGGTGAAGTTCATCGGCGTGAACTTCCCCTCCGACGGCCCCGTAATGCAGAAGAAGACTATGGG
CTGGGAGGCGTCCACCGAGCGCCTGTACCCCCGCGACGGCGTGCTGAAGGGCGAGATCCACAAGGCCCTG
AAGCTGAAGGACGGCGGCCACTACCTGGTGGAGTTCAAGTCCATCTACATGGCCAAGAAGCCCGTGCAGC
TGCCCGGCTACTACTACGTGGACTCCAAGCTGGACATCACCTCCCACAACGAGGACTACACCATCGTGGA
GCAGTACGAGCGCGCCGAGGGCCGCCACCACCTGTTCCTGTAGCGGCCGCGACTCTAGATCATAATCAGC
CATACCACATTTGTAGAGGTTTTACTTGCTTTAAAAAACCTCCCACACCTCCCCCTGAACCTGAAACATA
AAATGAATGCAATTGTTGTTGTTAACTTGTTTATTGCAGCTTATAATGGTTACAAATAAAGCAATAGCAT
CACAAATTTCACAAATAAAGCATTTTTTTCACTGCATTCTAGTTGTGGTTTGTCCAAACTCATCAATGTA
TCTTAGATATCTATAACAAGAAAATATATATATAATAAGTTATCACGTAAGTAGAACATGAAATAACAAT
ATAATTATCGTATGAGTTAAATCTTAAAAGTCACGTAAAAGATAATCATGCGTCATTTTGACTCACGCGG
TCGTTATAGTTCAAAATCAGTGACACTTACCGCATTGACAAGCACGCCTCACGGGAGCTCCAAGCGGCGA
CTGAGATGTCCTAAATGCACAGCGACGGATTCGCGCTATTTAGAAAGAGAGAGCAATATTTCAAGAATGC
ATGCGTCAATTTTACGCAGACTATCTTTCTAGGGTTAATTCGTAGTATAAGGAGACCAAAAAGAATTCCA
ACGAGTCAATCAGATCCCATCGAAGCATCGCCAACCATCATCTCATCCCAGAAAGTGCCAAAGAAAAGAT
CGCAGAAGCAGAAACATCAGAACAAGTTTTTCAAACTACCACGAAAATTAAGCTCTAAACTTCGCATTGT
TTGAATTGGTGTATTTAATAAATAATAAATCCGATATCAGATATCCAATGCTACAAGAACTACGCGATTT
GGGCTTGATTACAAAGACTTAACTTGCACTTAGCAAACTCATTCTTTAGTTTTACAAAGTTCATATGTAT
CTTTGTATATCTACAATGTTTTGTTCTGGGTCTTTGGGCTACATTTATTTCATAGTGTTTCTTGTTGAAC
CAATAAAAACGAATTTGTTTTACTGTAACTAAGAATTTTGATCACCACAAATAATGCTCACTTTCTCCCA
AGAACCGCTCATAATCAACCGCAGAGATAACCAAGTTCAGTGTGTTTTATATGAAAACAAAACAAGAGAG
CAAGCTAGCTGTGGCAATTCCAAGCTTATATACCCTTGCAGTAATTCTATATTTATACGAAAAAGAAGAC
TTTATGATAAAAAAACACGGAAATGTGATATCTTTTCTTATTACCCGAAATATATAGAAGTTTTTAGGAA
AAGTGGCAGGCATTTATATACTAGTTTACGTAGAAATCAATGCTTCCTTAGTAAGGGTATGAAACAAAGC
AATCGCATTTAAGAATATATGCAGAAGTCAGTTCATGTCATCGATCAGTCTGCGTCAAAATGTTAAGATT
AACGTTTGTGTGCCTTTGTTTTCTCGTTCTTCAAAATAGAACAGAAAGTTTTGGCAGTCCTTGGAAGTAT
TTCGGATCATCAAATGTAGAAGTGAATTATAATCAAAGGCAAGATCGTCAGTATTTTCTCCTGAATTTGC
TCATTCAAGTCCACAAACCTTTGCTTCACGAGGAACTCATTACAATGGGGAGCCAACTTAACGATGATCC
TGACAGCGGAAGAGCCGTCGCTCTTCCCCGGGAAAAGAAGACCATATACGTCTCCTATAGGTCTCGTATA
CTGCTTCCTATACGACATCACCGATGGGGAACACGAAGCGATCCAGCCCCCCTTATTAGCCCGGGCGAAA
GGCCCAGTCTTTCGACTGAGCCTTTCGTTTTATTTGATGCCTGGCAGTTCCCTACTCTCGCATGGGGAGT
CCCCACACTACCATCGGCGCTACGGCGTTTCACTTCTGAGTTCGGCATGGGGTCAGGTGGGACCACCGCG
CTACTGCCGCCAGGCAAACAAGGGGTGTTATGAGCCATATTCAGGTATAAATGGGCTCGCGATAATGTTC
AGAATTGGTTAATTGGTTGTAACACTGACCCCTATTTGTTTATTTTTCTAAATACATTCAAATATGTATC
CGCTCATGAGACAATAACCCTGATAAATGCTTCAATAATATTGAAAAAGGAAGAATATGAGTATTCAACA
TTTCCGTGTCGCCCTTATTCCCTTTTTTGCGGCATTTTGCCTTCCTGTTTTTGCTCACCCAGAAACGCTG
GTGAAAGTAAAAGATGCTGAAGATCAGTTGGGTGCACGAGTGGGTTACATCGAACTGGATCTCAACAGCG
GTAAGATCCTTGAGAGTTTTCGCCCCGAAGAACGTTTTCCAATGATGAGCACTTTTAAAGTTCTGCTATG
TGGCGCGGTATTATCCCGTATTGACGCCGGGCAAGAGCAACTCGGTCGCCGCATACACTATTCTCAGAAT
GACTTGGTTGAGTACTCACCAGTCACAGAAAAGCATCTTACGGATGGCATGACAGTAAGAGAATTATGCA
GTGCTGCCATAACCATGAGTGATAACACTGCGGCCAACTTACTTCTGACAACGATCGGAGGACCGAAGGA
GCTAACCGCTTTTTTGCACAACATGGGGGATCATGTAACTCGCCTTGATCGTTGGGAACCGGAGCTGAAT
GAAGCCATACCAAACGACGAGCGTGACACCACGATGCCTGTAGCGATGGCAACAACGTTGCGCAAACTAT
TAACTGGCGAACTACTTACTCTAGCTTCCCGGCAACAATTAATAGACTGGATGGAGGCGGATAAAGTTGC
AGGACCACTTCTGCGCTCGGCCCTTCCGGCTGGCTGGTTTATTGCTGATAAATCCGGAGCCGGTGAGCGT
GGTTCTCGCGGTATCATCGCAGCGCTGGGGCCAGATGGTAAGCCCTCCCGTATCGTAGTTATCTACACGA
CGGGGAGTCAGGCAACTATGGATGAACGAAATAGACAGATCGCTGAGATAGGTGCCTCACTGATTAAGCA
TTGGTAAGCAGAGCATTACG
Features (pLannotate 1.2.2; 17 found; start..end, strand, type, name):
    109..697     +  rep_origin     ori: high-copy-number ColE1/pMB1/pBR322/pUC origin of replication
    922..939     +  terminator     rrnB T2 terminator (fragment): transcription terminator T2 from the E. coli rrnB gene
    964..983     -  CDS            lacZα (fragment): LacZα fragment of β-galactosidase; lacZ fragment
   1499..1834    +  CDS            htl (fragment): FGFR1_DROME - Also known as FR1, Tk1. Experimental evidence at protein level: Swiss-Prot protein existence level 1. May be required for patterning of muscle precursor cells. May be essential for generation of mesodermal and endodermal layers, invaginations of various types of cells and CNS formation. From Drosophila melanogaster (Fruit fly).
   1917..2432    +  CDS            htl (fragment): FGFR1_DROME - Also known as FR1, Tk1. Experimental evidence at protein level: Swiss-Prot protein existence level 1. May be required for patterning of muscle precursor cells. May be essential for generation of mesodermal and endodermal layers, invaginations of various types of cells and CNS formation. From Drosophila melanogaster (Fruit fly).
   2526..2594    +  CDS            CD3E (fragment): CD3E_HUMAN - Also known as T3E. Experimental evidence at protein level: Swiss-Prot protein existence level 1. Part of the TCR-CD3 complex present on T-lymphocyte cell surface that plays an essential role in adaptive immune response. When antigen presenting cells (APCs) activate T-cell receptor (TCR), TCR- mediated signals are transmitted across the cell membrane by the CD3 chains CD3D, CD3E, CD3G and CD3Z. All CD3 chains contain immunoreceptor tyrosine-based activation motifs (ITAMs) in their cytoplasmic domain. Upon TCR engagement, these motifs become phosphorylated by Src family protein tyro
   2874..3569    +  CDS            mScarlet-I: mScarlet-I is a basic (constitutively fluorescent) red fluorescent protein published in 2016, derived from synthetic construct. It is reported to be a rapidly-maturing monomer with moderate acid sensitivity.
   3582..4355    +  CDS            ZAP70 (fragment): ZAP70_HUMAN - Also known as SRK. Experimental evidence at protein level: Swiss-Prot protein existence level 1. Tyrosine kinase that plays an essential role in regulation of the adaptive immune response. Regulates motility, adhesion and cytokine expression of mature T-cells, as well as thymocyte development. Contributes also to the development and activation of primary B- lymphocytes. When antigen presenting cells (APC) activate T-cell receptor (TCR), a serie of phosphorylations lead to the recruitment of ZAP70 to the doubly phosphorylated TCR component CD247/CD3Z through ITAM motif at the plas
   4682..4804    +  promoter       hsp70 promoter (fragment): Drosophila melanogaster hsp70Bb promoter
   4826..5500    +  CDS            DsRed-Express: DsRed-Express is a basic (constitutively fluorescent) orange fluorescent protein published in 2002, derived from Discosoma sp.. It is reported to be a rapidly-maturing tetramer with low acid sensitivity.
   5518..5601    +  CDS            large T antigen (fragment): large T antigen from SV40 (simian virus 40)
   5624..5745    +  polyA_signal   SV40 poly(A) signal: SV40 polyadenylation signal
   7206..7246    -  terminator     rrnB T1 terminator (fragment): transcription terminator T1 from the E. coli rrnB gene
   7248..7363    -  ncRNA          5S rRNA: Accession: RF00001 - 5S ribosomal RNA
   7394..7418    +  CDS            KanR (fragment): aminoglycoside phosphotransferase; aph(3')-Ia; confers resistance to kanamycin
   7448..7544    +  promoter       AmpR promoter (fragment): bla
   7547..8407    +  CDS            AmpR: β-lactamase; bla; confers resistance to ampicillin, carbenicillin, and related antibiotics
