[The description below was written by a language model from this plasmid's Addgene catalogue record and pLannotate feature annotations shown in this document.]
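Description:
pHD Btl-pYtag(Scarlet) ScarlessDsRed is an 8.4 kb donor plasmid for endogenous tagging of the Drosophila FGF receptor Breathless (Btl) with a red version of the pYtag receptor tyrosine kinase activity biosensor. It is built on the pHD backbone and is maintained in E. coli through a high-copy ColE1/pUC origin with ampicillin selection (AmpR and its promoter). Short fragments of lacZα, KanR, 5S rRNA and the rrnB terminators are backbone remnants.

The payload is recorded as 3xITAM-P2A-mScarlet-ZtSH2. The feature table shows two upstream stretches annotated by homology as the related fly FGF receptor Heartless. Given the construct's stated purpose, these most plausibly represent Btl coding sequence serving as a homology arm, although the record does not define the arms explicitly. Next come a human CD3ε-derived ITAM segment, mScarlet-I, and a fragment of human ZAP70 corresponding to its tandem SH2 region. In this design the ITAM repeats are fused to the receptor's C-terminus. The P2A peptide releases mScarlet-ZtSH2 as a separate cytosolic protein made from the same transcript. When the active receptor phosphorylates the ITAMs, the fluorescent SH2 reporter is recruited to it, so relocalisation of red fluorescence reports kinase activity in live cells.

Downstream lies a DsRed-Express marker cassette with an hsp70 minimal promoter fragment and an SV40 3′ region with polyadenylation signal, used to screen visually for integrants. The "Scarless" name implies that the marker can be excised after integration, but no transposon ends are annotated. The unannotated region after the marker may hold the second homology arm. The plasmid is used to generate knock-in flies for imaging Btl signalling in vivo.
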