Addgene plasmid #244937: pHD Btl-pYtag(Scarlet) ScarlessDsRed
Purpose: Vector for tagging Breathless (Btl) with Scarlet-based pYtag biosensor. DsRed marker.
Depositing lab: Jared Toettcher. Depositing organization: Princeton University. Publication: A live-cell biosensor of in vivo receptor tyrosine kinase activity reveals feedback regulation of a developmental gradient. Ho EK, Kim-Yip RP, Simpkins AG, Farahani PE, Oatman HR, Posfai E, Shvartsman SY, Toettcher JE. Cell Rep. 2025 Jul 22;44(7):115930. doi: 10.1016/j.celrep.2025.115930. Epub 2025 Jun 27. PubMed 40581929.
Backbone
  Vector backbone: pHD
  Vector type: Endogenous tagging
  Selectable markers: DsRed
Growth in bacteria
  Bacterial resistance: Ampicillin, 100 μg/mL
  Growth temperature: 37°C
  Growth strain: DH5alpha
  Copy number: High Copy
Gene/Insert
  Gene/Insert name: mScarlet-tagged pYtag system (3xITAM P2A mScarlet-ZtSH2)
Terms and licenses: Academic/Nonprofit Terms; Industry Terms: Not Available to Industry
How to cite: pHD Btl-pYtag(Scarlet) ScarlessDsRed was a gift from Jared Toettcher (Addgene plasmid # 244937 ; http://n2t.net/addgene:244937 ; RRID:Addgene_244937)
